Addgene plasmid #75843: DGKK gRNA (BRDN0001145466)
Purpose: 3rd generation lentiviral gRNA plasmid targeting human DGKK
Depositing lab: John Doench & David Root. Depositing organization: Broad Institute. Publication: Optimized sgRNA design to maximize activity and minimize off-target effects of CRISPR-Cas9. Doench JG, Fusi N, Sullender M, Hegde M, Vaimberg EW, Donovan KF, Smith I, Tothova Z, Wilen C, Orchard R, Virgin HW, Listgarten J, Root DE. Nat Biotechnol. 2016 Jan 18. doi: 10.1038/nbt.3437. PubMed 26780180.
Backbone
  Vector backbone: lentiGuide-Puro
  Backbone manufacturer: Zhang Lab (Addgene plasmid # 52963)
  Vector type: Mammalian Expression, Lentiviral, CRISPR
  Selectable markers: Puromycin
Growth in bacteria
  Bacterial resistance: Ampicillin, 100 μg/mL
  Growth temperature: 37°C
  Growth strain: DH5alpha
  Copy number: High Copy
Gene/Insert
  Gene/Insert name: DGKK (alt names: DGKK; NM_001013742.3)
  gRNA/shRNA sequence: ACCGGACATTGCAATAGACA
  Species: H. sapiens (human)
  Entrez Gene: DGKK
  Promoter: hU6
  Cloning method: Unknown
  Sequencing primers: 5′ U6-F; 3′ pS2-R
Terms and licenses: Academic/Nonprofit Terms; Industry Terms: Not Available to Industry
Depositor comments: The gRNA was designed to target the following Genbank reference sequence(s): NM_001013742.3. Note that this plasmid does NOT contain Cas9. It should be used in conjunction with lentiCas9-Blast (Addgene #52962) or otherwise with cell lines already expressing Cas9. Browse the full kinome gRNA library at http://www.addgene.org/pooled-library/broadgpp-human-kinome/ or visit http://www.broadinstitute.org/rnai/public/ for detailed protocols and information.
How to cite: DGKK gRNA (BRDN0001145466) was a gift from John Doench & David Root (Addgene plasmid # 75843 ; http://n2t.net/addgene:75843 ; RRID:Addgene_75843)
