[The description below was written by a language model from this plasmid's Addgene catalogue record and pLannotate feature annotations shown in this document.]
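Description:
DGKK gRNA (BRDN0001145466) is a third-generation lentiviral CRISPR guide plasmid built on the lentiGuide-Puro backbone, designed to deliver a single guide RNA against human DGKK (diacylglycerol kinase kappa) into mammalian cells. In bacteria it is maintained as a high-copy plasmid through a ColE1/pUC-type origin and selected with ampicillin via the β-lactamase gene. The backbone also carries an f1 origin, an SV40 origin and poly(A) signal, and remnants of lac and phage-promoter cloning elements.

The viral genome is driven by an RSV promoter fused to a truncated HIV-1 5' LTR, which makes transcription in packaging cells Tat-independent. It is followed by the Ψ packaging signal with a partial gag sequence and by the Rev response element for Rev-dependent nuclear export. It ends in a ΔU3 self-inactivating 3' LTR. Within this unit, a human U6 RNA polymerase III promoter transcribes the DGKK-specific spacer joined to the Streptococcus pyogenes Cas9 guide scaffold. A cPPT/CTS element lies downstream of the guide cassette and aids nuclear import of the reverse-transcribed genome. A separate EF-1α promoter with its first intron then expresses puromycin N-acetyltransferase for selection of transduced cells, with a WPRE enhancing transcript expression.

The plasmid does not encode Cas9, so it is meant to be used alongside a separate Cas9 lentivirus or in cells that already express Cas9. The guide was designed against a DGKK reference transcript and belongs to a human kinome guide collection associated with work on optimised sgRNA design, making it suited to targeted DGKK knockout. The cloning method is not recorded.
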