Features (pLannotate 1.2.2; 29 found; start..end, strand, type, name):
     14..80      +  CDS            small t antigen (fragment): SV40 (simian virus 40) small t antigen
    106..317     +  promoter       EF-1α core promoter: core promoter for human elongation factor EF-1α
    318..1256    +  intron         EF-1α intron A: intron upstream of the start codon of human EF-1α
   1278..1877    +  CDS            PuroR (fragment): puromycin N-acetyltransferase; pac from Streptomyces; confers resistance to puromycin
   1893..2481    +  misc_feature   WPRE: woodchuck hepatitis virus posttranscriptional regulatory element
   2532..2551    +  misc_feature   cPPT/CTS (fragment): central polypurine tract and central termination sequence of HIV-1
   2553..2786    +  LTR            3' LTR (ΔU3): self-inactivating 3' long terminal repeat (LTR) from HIV-1
   2864..2985    +  polyA_signal   SV40 poly(A) signal: SV40 polyadenylation signal
   3025..3160    +  rep_origin     SV40 ori: SV40 origin of replication
   3181..3199    -  promoter       T7 promoter: promoter for bacteriophage T7 RNA polymerase
   3207..3362    +  CDS            lacZα (fragment): LacZα fragment of β-galactosidase; lacZ fragment
   3367..3795    +  rep_origin     f1 ori (sequence partly withheld): f1 bacteriophage origin of replication; arrow indicates direction of (+) strand synthesis
   3848..3952    +  promoter       AmpR promoter: bla
   3953..4813    +  CDS            AmpR: β-lactamase; bla; confers resistance to ampicillin, carbenicillin, and related antibiotics
   4984..5572    +  rep_origin     ori: high-copy-number ColE1/pMB1/pBR322/pUC origin of replication
   5755..5847    +  CDS            lacI (fragment): lac repressor; lacI; The lac repressor binds to the lac operator to inhibit transcription in E. coli. This inhibition can be relieved by adding lactose or isopropyl-β-D-thiogalactopyranoside (IPTG).
   5860..5881    +  protein_bind   CAP binding site: CAP binding activates transcription in the presence of cAMP. E. coli catabolite activator protein
   5896..5926    +  promoter       lac promoter: promoter for the E. coli lac operon
   5934..5950    +  protein_bind   lac operator: The lac repressor binds to the lac operator to inhibit transcription in E. coli. This inhibition can be relieved by adding lactose or isopropyl-β-D-thiogalactopyranoside (IPTG). lac repressor encoded by lacI
   5995..6013    +  promoter       T3 promoter: promoter for bacteriophage T3 RNA polymerase
   6041..6267    +  promoter       RSV promoter: Rous sarcoma virus enhancer/promoter
   6268..6448    +  LTR            5' LTR (truncated): truncated 5' long terminal repeat (LTR) from HIV-1
   6495..6620    +  misc_feature   HIV-1 Ψ: packaging signal of human immunodeficiency virus type 1
   6604..6967    +  CDS            HIV-1 gag (fragment): gag protein from human immunodeficiency virus 1; gag
   7113..7346    +  misc_feature   RRE: The Rev response element (RRE) of HIV-1 allows for Rev-dependent mRNA export from the nucleus to the cytoplasm.
   7723..7749    +  CDS            Rev (fragment): human immunodeficiency virus 1 (HIV-1) Rev protein; rev; enhances nuclear export of unspliced and incompletely spliced viral mRNAs
   7753..7993    +  promoter       U6 promoter: RNA polymerase III promoter for human U6 snRNA
   8023..8098    +  misc_RNA       gRNA scaffold: guide RNA scaffold for the Streptococcus pyogenes CRISPR/Cas9 system
   8154..8271    +  misc_feature   cPPT/CTS: central polypurine tract and central termination sequence of HIV-1
>Addgene plasmid #75843 | DGKK gRNA (BRDN0001145466) | addgene full sequence | sequence record 184676 | Addgene Assembled Sequence
CCCGGGTGCAAAGATGGATAAAGTTTTAAACAGAGAGGAATCTTTGCAGCTAATGGACCTTCTAGGTCTT
GAAAGGAGTGGGAATTGGCTCCGGTGCCCGTCAGTGGGCAGAGCGCACATCGCCCACAGTCCCCGAGAAG
TTGGGGGGAGGGGTCGGCAATTGATCCGGTGCCTAGAGAAGGTGGCGCGGGGTAAACTGGGAAAGTGATG
TCGTGTACTGGCTCCGCCTTTTTCCCGAGGGTGGGGGAGAACCGTATATAAGTGCAGTAGTCGCCGTGAA
CGTTCTTTTTCGCAACGGGTTTGCCGCCAGAACACAGGTAAGTGCCGTGTGTGGTTCCCGCGGGCCTGGC
CTCTTTACGGGTTATGGCCCTTGCGTGCCTTGAATTACTTCCACCTGGCTGCAGTACGTGATTCTTGATC
CCGAGCTTCGGGTTGGAAGTGGGTGGGAGAGTTCGAGGCCTTGCGCTTAAGGAGCCCCTTCGCCTCGTGC
TTGAGTTGAGGCCTGGCCTGGGCGCTGGGGCCGCCGCGTGCGAATCTGGTGGCACCTTCGCGCCTGTCTC
GCTGCTTTCGATAAGTCTCTAGCCATTTAAAATTTTTGATGACCTGCTGCGACGCTTTTTTTCTGGCAAG
ATAGTCTTGTAAATGCGGGCCAAGATCTGCACACTGGTATTTCGGTTTTTGGGGCCGCGGGCGGCGACGG
GGCCCGTGCGTCCCAGCGCACATGTTCGGCGAGGCGGGGCCTGCGAGCGCGGCCACCGAGAATCGGACGG
GGGTAGTCTCAAGCTGGCCGGCCTGCTCTGGTGCCTGGCCTCGCGCCGCCGTGTATCGCCCCGCCCTGGG
CGGCAAGGCTGGCCCGGTCGGCACCAGTTGCGTGAGCGGAAAGATGGCCGCTTCCCGGCCCTGCTGCAGG
GAGCTCAAAATGGAGGACGCGGCGCTCGGGAGAGCGGGCGGGTGAGTCACCCACACAAAGGAAAAGGGCC
TTTCCGTCCTCAGCCGTCGCTTCATGTGACTCCACGGAGTACCGGGCGCCGTCCAGGCACCTCGATTAGT
TCTCGAGCTTTTGGAGTACGTCGTCTTTAGGTTGGGGGGAGGGGTTTTATGCGATGGAGTTTCCCCACAC
TGAGTGGGTGGAGACTGAAGTTAGGCCAGCTTGGCACTTGATGTAATTCTCCTTGGAATTTGCCCTTTTT
GAGTTTGGATCTTGGTTCATTCTCAAGCCTCAGACAGTGGTTCAAAGTTTTTTTCTTCCATTTCAGGTGT
CGTGACGTACGGCCACCATGACCGAGTACAAGCCCACGGTGCGCCTCGCCACCCGCGACGACGTCCCCAG
GGCCGTACGCACCCTCGCCGCCGCGTTCGCCGACTACCCCGCCACGCGCCACACCGTCGATCCGGACCGC
CACATCGAGCGGGTCACCGAGCTGCAAGAACTCTTCCTCACGCGCGTCGGGCTCGACATCGGCAAGGTGT
GGGTCGCGGACGACGGCGCCGCCGTGGCGGTCTGGACCACGCCGGAGAGCGTCGAAGCGGGGGCGGTGTT
CGCCGAGATCGGCCCGCGCATGGCCGAGTTGAGCGGTTCCCGGCTGGCCGCGCAGCAACAGATGGAAGGC
CTCCTGGCGCCGCACCGGCCCAAGGAGCCCGCGTGGTTCCTGGCCACCGTCGGAGTCTCGCCCGACCACC
AGGGCAAGGGTCTGGGCAGCGCCGTCGTGCTCCCCGGAGTGGAGGCGGCCGAGCGCGCCGGGGTGCCCGC
CTTCCTGGAGACCTCCGCGCCCCGCAACCTCCCCTTCTACGAGCGGCTCGGCTTCACCGTCACCGCCGAC
GTCGAGGTGCCCGAAGGACCGCGCACCTGGTGCATGACCCGCAAGCCCGGTGCCTGAACGCGTTAAGTCG
ACAATCAACCTCTGGATTACAAAATTTGTGAAAGATTGACTGGTATTCTTAACTATGTTGCTCCTTTTAC
GCTATGTGGATACGCTGCTTTAATGCCTTTGTATCATGCTATTGCTTCCCGTATGGCTTTCATTTTCTCC
TCCTTGTATAAATCCTGGTTGCTGTCTCTTTATGAGGAGTTGTGGCCCGTTGTCAGGCAACGTGGCGTGG
TGTGCACTGTGTTTGCTGACGCAACCCCCACTGGTTGGGGCATTGCCACCACCTGTCAGCTCCTTTCCGG
GACTTTCGCTTTCCCCCTCCCTATTGCCACGGCGGAACTCATCGCCGCCTGCCTTGCCCGCTGCTGGACA
GGGGCTCGGCTGTTGGGCACTGACAATTCCGTGGTGTTGTCGGGGAAATCATCGTCCTTTCCTTGGCTGC
TCGCCTGTGTTGCCACCTGGATTCTGCGCGGGACGTCCTTCTGCTACGTCCCTTCGGCCCTCAATCCAGC
GGACCTTCCTTCCCGCGGCCTGCTGCCGGCTCTGCGGCCTCTTCCGCGTCTTCGCCTTCGCCCTCAGACG
AGTCGGATCTCCCTTTGGGCCGCCTCCCCGCGTCGACTTTAAGACCAATGACTTACAAGGCAGCTGTAGA
TCTTAGCCACTTTTTAAAAGAAAAGGGGGGACTGGAAGGGCTAATTCACTCCCAACGAAGACAAGATCTG
CTTTTTGCTTGTACTGGGTCTCTCTGGTTAGACCAGATCTGAGCCTGGGAGCTCTCTGGCTAACTAGGGA
ACCCACTGCTTAAGCCTCAATAAAGCTTGCCTTGAGTGCTTCAAGTAGTGTGTGCCCGTCTGTTGTGTGA
CTCTGGTAACTAGAGATCCCTCAGACCCTTTTAGTCAGTGTGGAAAATCTCTAGCAGTACGTATAGTAGT
TCATGTCATCTTATTATTCAGTATTTATAACTTGCAAAGAAATGAATATCAGAGAGTGAGAGGAACTTGT
TTATTGCAGCTTATAATGGTTACAAATAAAGCAATAGCATCACAAATTTCACAAATAAAGCATTTTTTTC
ACTGCATTCTAGTTGTGGTTTGTCCAAACTCATCAATGTATCTTATCATGTCTGGCTCTAGCTATCCCGC
CCCTAACTCCGCCCATCCCGCCCCTAACTCCGCCCAGTTCCGCCCATTCTCCGCCCCATGGCTGACTAAT
TTTTTTTATTTATGCAGAGGCCGAGGCCGCCTCGGCCTCTGAGCTATTCCAGAAGTAGTGAGGAGGCTTT
TTTGGAGGCCTAGGGACGTACCCAATTCGCCCTATAGTGAGTCGTATTACGCGCGCTCACTGGCCGTCGT
TTTACAACGTCGTGACTGGGAAAACCCTGGCGTTACCCAACTTAATCGCCTTGCAGCACATCCCCCTTTC
GCCAGCTGGCGTAATAGCGAAGAGGCCCGCACCGATCGCCCTTCCCAACAGTTGCGCAGCCTGAATGGCG
AATGGG
[124 nt withheld, positions 3367-3490]
C
[91 nt withheld, positions 3492-3582]
A
[49 nt withheld, positions 3584-3632]
CCTTTGACGTTGGAGTCCACGTTCTTT
[37 nt withheld, positions 3660-3696]
ACCCTATCTCGGTCTATTCTTTTGATTTATAAGGGATTTTGCCGATTTCGGCCTATTGGTTAAAAAATGA
GCTGATTTAACAAAAATTTAACGCGAATTTTAACAAAATATTAACGCTTACAATTTAGGTGGCACTTTTC
GGGGAAATGTGCGCGGAACCCCTATTTGTTTATTTTTCTAAATACATTCAAATATGTATCCGCTCATGAG
ACAATAACCCTGATAAATGCTTCAATAATATTGAAAAAGGAAGAGTATGAGTATTCAACATTTCCGTGTC
GCCCTTATTCCCTTTTTTGCGGCATTTTGCCTTCCTGTTTTTGCTCACCCAGAAACGCTGGTGAAAGTAA
AAGATGCTGAAGATCAGTTGGGTGCACGAGTGGGTTACATCGAACTGGATCTCAACAGCGGTAAGATCCT
TGAGAGTTTTCGCCCCGAAGAACGTTTTCCAATGATGAGCACTTTTAAAGTTCTGCTATGTGGCGCGGTA
TTATCCCGTATTGACGCCGGGCAAGAGCAACTCGGTCGCCGCATACACTATTCTCAGAATGACTTGGTTG
AGTACTCACCAGTCACAGAAAAGCATCTTACGGATGGCATGACAGTAAGAGAATTATGCAGTGCTGCCAT
AACCATGAGTGATAACACTGCGGCCAACTTACTTCTGACAACGATCGGAGGACCGAAGGAGCTAACCGCT
TTTTTGCACAACATGGGGGATCATGTAACTCGCCTTGATCGTTGGGAACCGGAGCTGAATGAAGCCATAC
CAAACGACGAGCGTGACACCACGATGCCTGTAGCAATGGCAACAACGTTGCGCAAACTATTAACTGGCGA
ACTACTTACTCTAGCTTCCCGGCAACAATTAATAGACTGGATGGAGGCGGATAAAGTTGCAGGACCACTT
CTGCGCTCGGCCCTTCCGGCTGGCTGGTTTATTGCTGATAAATCTGGAGCCGGTGAGCGTGGGTCTCGCG
GTATCATTGCAGCACTGGGGCCAGATGGTAAGCCCTCCCGTATCGTAGTTATCTACACGACGGGGAGTCA
GGCAACTATGGATGAACGAAATAGACAGATCGCTGAGATAGGTGCCTCACTGATTAAGCATTGGTAACTG
TCAGACCAAGTTTACTCATATATACTTTAGATTGATTTAAAACTTCATTTTTAATTTAAAAGGATCTAGG
TGAAGATCCTTTTTGATAATCTCATGACCAAAATCCCTTAACGTGAGTTTTCGTTCCACTGAGCGTCAGA
CCCCGTAGAAAAGATCAAAGGATCTTCTTGAGATCCTTTTTTTCTGCGCGTAATCTGCTGCTTGCAAACA
AAAAAACCACCGCTACCAGCGGTGGTTTGTTTGCCGGATCAAGAGCTACCAACTCTTTTTCCGAAGGTAA
CTGGCTTCAGCAGAGCGCAGATACCAAATACTGTTCTTCTAGTGTAGCCGTAGTTAGGCCACCACTTCAA
GAACTCTGTAGCACCGCCTACATACCTCGCTCTGCTAATCCTGTTACCAGTGGCTGCTGCCAGTGGCGAT
AAGTCGTGTCTTACCGGGTTGGACTCAAGACGATAGTTACCGGATAAGGCGCAGCGGTCGGGCTGAACGG
GGGGTTCGTGCACACAGCCCAGCTTGGAGCGAACGACCTACACCGAACTGAGATACCTACAGCGTGAGCT
ATGAGAAAGCGCCACGCTTCCCGAAGGGAGAAAGGCGGACAGGTATCCGGTAAGCGGCAGGGTCGGAACA
GGAGAGCGCACGAGGGAGCTTCCAGGGGGAAACGCCTGGTATCTTTATAGTCCTGTCGGGTTTCGCCACC
TCTGACTTGAGCGTCGATTTTTGTGATGCTCGTCAGGGGGGCGGAGCCTATGGAAAAACGCCAGCAACGC
GGCCTTTTTACGGTTCCTGGCCTTTTGCTGGCCTTTTGCTCACATGTTCTTTCCTGCGTTATCCCCTGAT
TCTGTGGATAACCGTATTACCGCCTTTGAGTGAGCTGATACCGCTCGCCGCAGCCGAACGACCGAGCGCA
GCGAGTCAGTGAGCGAGGAAGCGGAAGAGCGCCCAATACGCAAACCGCCTCTCCCCGCGCGTTGGCCGAT
TCATTAATGCAGCTGGCACGACAGGTTTCCCGACTGGAAAGCGGGCAGTGAGCGCAACGCAATTAATGTG
AGTTAGCTCACTCATTAGGCACCCCAGGCTTTACACTTTATGCTTCCGGCTCGTATGTTGTGTGGAATTG
TGAGCGGATAACAATTTCACACAGGAAACAGCTATGACCATGATTACGCCAAGCGCGCAATTAACCCTCA
CTAAAGGGAACAAAAGCTGGAGCTGCAAGCTTAATGTAGTCTTATGCAATACTCTTGTAGTCTTGCAACA
TGGTAACGATGAGTTAGCAACATGCCTTACAAGGAGAGAAAAAGCACCGTGCATGCCGATTGGTGGAAGT
AAGGTGGTACGATCGTGCCTTATTAGGAAGGCAACAGACGGGTCTGACATGGATTGGACGAACCACTGAA
TTGCCGCATTGCAGAGATATTGTATTTAAGTGCCTAGCTCGATACATAAACGGGTCTCTCTGGTTAGACC
AGATCTGAGCCTGGGAGCTCTCTGGCTAACTAGGGAACCCACTGCTTAAGCCTCAATAAAGCTTGCCTTG
AGTGCTTCAAGTAGTGTGTGCCCGTCTGTTGTGTGACTCTGGTAACTAGAGATCCCTCAGACCCTTTTAG
TCAGTGTGGAAAATCTCTAGCAGTGGCGCCCGAACAGGGACTTGAAAGCGAAAGGGAAACCAGAGGAGCT
CTCTCGACGCAGGACTCGGCTTGCTGAAGCGCGCACGGCAAGAGGCGAGGGGCGGCGACTGGTGAGTACG
CCAAAAATTTTGACTAGCGGAGGCTAGAAGGAGAGAGATGGGTGCGAGAGCGTCAGTATTAAGCGGGGGA
GAATTAGATCGCGATGGGAAAAAATTCGGTTAAGGCCAGGGGGAAAGAAAAAATATAAATTAAAACATAT
AGTATGGGCAAGCAGGGAGCTAGAACGATTCGCAGTTAATCCTGGCCTGTTAGAAACATCAGAAGGCTGT
AGACAAATACTGGGACAGCTACAACCATCCCTTCAGACAGGATCAGAAGAACTTAGATCATTATATAATA
CAGTAGCAACCCTCTATTGTGTGCATCAAAGGATAGAGATAAAAGACACCAAGGAAGCTTTAGACAAGAT
AGAGGAAGAGCAAAACAAAAGTAAGACCACCGCACAGCAAGCGGCCGCTGATCTTCAGACCTGGAGGAGG
AGATATGAGGGACAATTGGAGAAGTGAATTATATAAATATAAAGTAGTAAAAATTGAACCATTAGGAGTA
GCACCCACCAAGGCAAAGAGAAGAGTGGTGCAGAGAGAAAAAAGAGCAGTGGGAATAGGAGCTTTGTTCC
TTGGGTTCTTGGGAGCAGCAGGAAGCACTATGGGCGCAGCGTCAATGACGCTGACGGTACAGGCCAGACA
ATTATTGTCTGGTATAGTGCAGCAGCAGAACAATTTGCTGAGGGCTATTGAGGCGCAACAGCATCTGTTG
CAACTCACAGTCTGGGGCATCAAGCAGCTCCAGGCAAGAATCCTGGCTGTGGAAAGATACCTAAAGGATC
AACAGCTCCTGGGGATTTGGGGTTGCTCTGGAAAACTCATTTGCACCACTGCTGTGCCTTGGAATGCTAG
TTGGAGTAATAAATCTCTGGAACAGATTTGGAATCACACGACCTGGATGGAGTGGGACAGAGAAATTAAC
AATTACACAAGCTTAATACACTCCTTAATTGAAGAATCGCAAAACCAGCAAGAAAAGAATGAACAAGAAT
TATTGGAATTAGATAAATGGGCAAGTTTGTGGAATTGGTTTAACATAACAAATTGGCTGTGGTATATAAA
ATTATTCATAATGATAGTAGGAGGCTTGGTAGGTTTAAGAATAGTTTTTGCTGTACTTTCTATAGTGAAT
AGAGTTAGGCAGGGATATTCACCATTATCGTTTCAGACCCACCTCCCAACCCCGAGGGGACCCAGAGAGG
GCCTATTTCCCATGATTCCTTCATATTTGCATATACGATACAAGGCTGTTAGAGAGATAATTAGAATTAA
TTTGACTGTAAACACAAAGATATTAGTACAAAATACGTGACGTAGAAAGTAATAATTTCTTGGGTAGTTT
GCAGTTTTAAAATTATGTTTTAAAATGGACTATCATATGCTTACCGTAACTTGAAAGTATTTCGATTTCT
TGGCTTTATATATCTTGTGGAAAGGACGAAACACCGACCGGACATTGCAATAGACAGTTTTAGAGCTAGA
AATAGCAAGTTAAAATAAGGCTAGTCCGTTATCAACTTGAAAAAGTGGCACCGAGTCGGTGCTTTTTTAA
GCTTGGCGTAACTAGATCTTGAGACAAATGGCAGTATTCATCCACAATTTTAAAAGAAAAGGGGGGATTG
GGGGGTACAGTGCAGGGGAAAGAATAGTAGACATAATAGCAACAGACATACAAACTAAAGAATTACAAAA
ACAAATTACAAAAATTCAAAATTTTCGGGTTTATTACAGGGACAGCAGAGATCCACTTTGGCGCCGGCTC
GAGGGGG
