>Addgene plasmid #75843 | DGKK gRNA (BRDN0001145466) | depositor partial sequence | sequence record 143303 | Target Sequence
ACCGGACATTGCAATAGACA
