>Addgene plasmid #75843 | DGKK gRNA (BRDN0001145466) | addgene partial sequence | sequence record 184675 | hU6-F
TACGTGACGTAGAAAGTAATAATTTCTTGGGTAGTTTGCAGTTTTAAAATTATGTTTTAAAATGGACTAT
CATATGCTTACCGTAACTTGAAAGTATTTCGATTTCTTGGCTTTATATATCTTGTGGAAAGGACGAAACA
CCGACCGGACATTGCAATAGACAGTTTTAGAGCTAGAAATAGCAAGTTAAAATAAGGCTAGTCCGTTATC
AACTTGAAAAAGTGGCACCGAGTCGGTGCTTTTTTAAGCTTGGCGTAACTAGATCTTGAGACAAATGGCA
GTATTCATCCACAATTTTAAAAGAAAAGGGGGGATTGGGGGGTACAGTGCAGGGGAAAGAATAGTAGACA
TAATAGCAACAGACATACAAACTAAAGAATTACAAAAACAAATTACAAAAATTCAAAATTTTCGGGTTTA
TTACAGGGACAGCAGAGATCCACTTTGGCGCCGGCTCGAGGGGGCCCGGGTGCAAAGATGGATAAAGTTT
TAAACAGAGAGGAATCTTTGCAGCTAATGGACCTTCTAGGTCTTGAAAGGAGTGGGAATTGGCTCCGGTG
CCCGTCAGTG
